Addgene plasmid #149187: pGBW-m4046678
Purpose: Yeast Expression plasmid for SARS-CoV-2 ORF10 protein
Depositing lab: Ginkgo Bioworks & Benjie Chen. Depositing organization: Ginkgo Bioworks.
Backbone
  Vector backbone: AmpR; 2u URA3
  Backbone size w/o insert (bp): 4078
  Vector type: Yeast Expression
  Selectable markers: URA3
Growth in bacteria
  Bacterial resistance: Ampicillin, 100 μg/mL
  Growth temperature: 37°C
  Growth strain: DH5alpha
  Copy number: High Copy
Gene/Insert
  Gene/Insert name: SARS-CoV-2 ORF10 protein
  Species: S. cerevisiae (budding yeast); Severe acute respiratory syndrome coronavirus 2
  Insert size (bp): 110
  Mutation: wt
  Entrez Gene: ORF10 (a.k.a. GU280_gp11)
  Promoter: pTEF1
  Cloning method: Unknown
Resource information
  A portion of this plasmid was derived from a plasmid made by: GinkgoBioworks
Depositor comments: NCBI Reference Sequence: YP_009725255.1. Created by gene synthesis with Not1 site. NGS used for QC was performed by Ginkgo and may not fully cover the entire plasmid.
How to cite: pGBW-m4046678 was a gift from Ginkgo Bioworks & Benjie Chen (Addgene plasmid # 149187 ; http://n2t.net/addgene:149187 ; RRID:Addgene_149187)
