[The description below was written by a language model from this plasmid's Addgene catalogue record and pLannotate feature annotations shown in this document.]
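Description:
pGBW-m4046678 is a yeast episomal expression plasmid carrying the SARS-CoV-2 ORF10 coding sequence, built as an E. coli/S. cerevisiae shuttle vector. In bacteria it replicates from a high-copy ColE1/pUC-type origin and is selected with ampicillin through a β-lactamase gene that, according to the annotation, is driven by a cat promoter. The bacterial module is insulated by short phage T3Te and T7Te terminators around the origin and a tonB terminator upstream of the resistance cassette. A short rop annotation lies immediately adjacent to AmpR, although the catalogue lists the plasmid as high copy. In yeast, the 2μ origin provides multicopy episomal maintenance, and URA3 under its own promoter complements uracil auxotrophy. URA3 can also be counterselected with 5-fluoroorotic acid.

The expression cassette consists of the constitutive S. cerevisiae TEF1 promoter, the wild-type ORF10 insert of about 110 bp made by gene synthesis with a NotI site, and a CYC1 terminator fragment. The annotation software does not label an ORF10 CDS. Instead, it marks a coronavirus 3' UTR pseudoknot motif in the interval between promoter and terminator, which is presumably a match within or overlapping the viral insert, since ORF10 lies near the 3' end of the viral genome. No epitope tag or reporter is annotated. The species field lists both budding yeast and SARS-CoV-2, but the record does not say whether the sequence was codon-optimised.

The stated purpose is expression of the ORF10 protein in yeast. The sequence comes from the depositor's NGS quality control, which is noted as possibly not covering the whole plasmid. The 4,834 nt record is also longer than the listed backbone plus insert sizes.
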