Features (pLannotate 1.2.2; 13 found; start..end, strand, type, name):
     10..417     +  promoter       TEF1 promoter: S. cerevisiae TEF1; promoter for EF-1α
    475..534     +  ncRNA          Corona pk3: Accession: RF00165 - Coronavirus 3' UTR pseudoknot
    573..745     +  terminator     CYC1 terminator (fragment): S. cerevisiae CYC1; transcription terminator for CYC1
    781..957     +  promoter       URA3 promoter (fragment): S. cerevisiae URA3
    958..1761    +  CDS            URA3: orotidine-5'-phosphate decarboxylase, required for uracil biosynthesis; S. cerevisiae URA3; yeast auxotrophic marker, counterselectable with 5-fluoroorotic acid (5-FOA)
   1844..2826    -  rep_origin     2μ ori: yeast 2μ plasmid origin of replication
   2904..2933    +  terminator     T3Te terminator: phage T3 early transcription terminator
   2955..3542    +  rep_origin     ori: high-copy-number ColE1/pMB1/pBR322/pUC origin of replication
   3554..3581    -  terminator     T7Te terminator: phage T7 early transcription terminator
   3605..3796    -  CDS            rop: Rop protein, which maintains plasmids at low copy number; rop
   3797..4657    -  CDS            AmpR: β-lactamase; bla; confers resistance to ampicillin, carbenicillin, and related antibiotics
   4658..4760    -  promoter       cat promoter: promoter of the E. coli cat gene encoding chloramphenicol acetyltransferase
   4761..4792    -  terminator     tonB terminator: bidirectional E. coli tonB-P14 transcription terminator
>Addgene plasmid #149187 | pGBW-m4046678 | addgene full sequence | sequence record 298365 | Ginkgo NGS Result
GCGGCCGCCCCACACACCATAGCTTCAAAATGTTTCTACTCCTTTTTTACTCTTCCAGATTTTCTCGGAC
TCCGCGCATCGCCGTACCACTTCAAAACACCCAAGCACAGCATACTAAATTTCCCCTCTTTCTTCCTCTA
GGGTGTCGTTAATTACCCGTACTAAAGGTTTGGAAAAGAAAAAAGAGACCGCCTCGTTTCTTTTTCTTCG
TCGAAAAAGGCAATAAAAATTTTTATCACGTTTCTTTTTCTTGAAAATTTTTTTTTTTGATTTTTTTCTC
TTTCGATGACCTCCCATTGATATTTAAGTTAATAAACGGTCTTCAATTTCTCAAGTTTCAGTTTCATTTT
TCTTGTTCTATTACAACTTTTTTTACTTCTTGCTCATTAGAAAGAAAGCATAGCAATCTAATCTAAGTTT
TAATTACAAAATGGGCTATATAAACGTTTTCGCTTTTCCGTTTACGATATATAGTCTACTCTTGTGCAGA
ATGAATTCTCGTAACTACATAGCACAAGTAGATGTAGTTAACTTTAATCTCACATAAACAGGCCCCTTTT
CCTTTGTCGATATCATGTAATTAGTTATGTCACGCTTACATTCACGCCCTCCTCCCACATCCGCTCTAAC
CGAAAAGGAAGGAGTTAGACAACCTGAAGTCTAGGTCCCTATTTATTTTTTTTAATAGTTATGTTAGTAT
TAAGAACGTTATTTATATTTCAAATTTTTCTTTTTTTTCTGTACAAAGCGGCCGCCGAACCACTAGTGCA
CTGCAGTACACGGTTTCCTTGAAATTTTTTTGATTCGGTAATCTCCGAACAGAAGGAAGAACGAAGGAAG
GAGCACAGACTTAGATTGGTATATATACGCATATGTAGTGTTGAAGAAACATGAAATTGCCCAGTATTCT
TAACCCAACTGCACAGAACAAAAACGTGCAGGAAACGAAGATAAATCATGTCGAAAGCTACATATAAGGA
ACGTGCTGCTACTCATCCTAGTCCTGTTGCTGCCAAGCTATTTAATATCATGCACGAAAAGCAAACAAAC
TTGTGTGCTTCATTGGATGTTCGTACCACCAAGGAATTACTGGAGTTAGTTGAAGCATTAGGTCCCAAAA
TTTGTTTACTAAAAACACATGTGGATATCTTGACTGATTTTTCCATGGAGGGCACAGTTAAGCCGCTAAA
GGCATTATCCGCCAAGTACAATTTTTTACTCTTCGAGGACAGAAAATTTGCTGACATTGGTAATACAGTC
AAATTGCAGTACTCTGCGGGTGTATACAGAATAGCAGAATGGGCAGACATTACGAATGCACACGGTGTGG
TGGGCCCAGGTATTGTTAGCGGTTTGAAGCAGGCGGCAGAAGAAGTAACAAAGGAACCTAGAGGCCTTTT
GATGTTAGCAGAATTGTCATGCAAGGGCTCCCTATCTACTGGAGAATATACTAAGGGTACTGTTGACATT
GCGAAGAGCGACAAAGATTTTGTTATCGGCTTTATTGCTCAAAGAGACATGGGTGGAAGAGATGAAGGTT
ACGATTGGTTGATTATGACACCCGGTGTGGGTTTAGATGACAAGGGAGATGCATTGGGTCAACAGTATAG
AACCGTGGATGATGTGGTTTCTACAGGATCTGACATTATTATTGTTGGAAGAGGACTATTTGCAAAGGGA
AGGGATGCTAAGGTAGAGGGTGAACGTTACAGAAAAGCAGGCTGGGAAGCATATTTGAGAAGATGCGGCC
AGCAAAACTAAAAAACTGTATTATAAGTAAATGCATGTATACTAAACTCACAAATTAGAGCTTCAATTTA
ATTATATCAGTTATTACCCGAGTAACGAAGCATCTGTGCTTCATTTTGTAGAACAAAAATGCAACGCGAG
AGCGCTAATTTTTCAAACAAAGAATCTGAGCTGCATTTTTACAGAACAGAAATGCAACGCGAAAGCGCTA
TTTTACCAACGAAGAATCTGTGCTTCATTTTTGTAAAACAAAAATGCAACGCGAGAGCGCTAATTTTTCA
AACAAAGAATCTGAGCTGCATTTTTACAGAACAGAAATGCAACGCGAGAGCGCTATTTTACCAACAAAGA
ATCTATACTTCTTTTTTGTTCTACAAAAATGCATCCCGAGAGCGCTATTTTTCTAACAAAGCATCTTAGA
TTACTTTTTTTCTCCTTTGTGCGCTCTATAATGCAGTCTCTTGATAACTTTTTGCACTGTAGGTCCGTTA
AGGTTAGAAGAAGGCTACTTTGGTGTCTATTTTCTCTTCCATAAAAAAAGCCTGACTCCACTTCCCGCGT
TTACTGATTACTAGCGAAGCTGCGGGTGCATTTTTTCAAGATAAAGGCATCCCCGATTATATTCTATACC
GATGTGGATTGCGCATACTTTGTGAACAGAAAGTGATAGCGTTGATGATTCTTCATTGGTCAGAAAATTA
TGAACGGTTTCTTCTATTTTGTCTCTATATACTACGTATAGGAAATGTTTACATTTTCGTATTGTTTTCG
ATTCACTCTATGAATAGTTCTTACTACAATTTTTTTGTCTAAAGAGTAATACTAGAGATAAACATAAAAA
ATGTAGAGGTCGAGTTTAGATGCAAGTTCAAGGAGCGAAAGGTGGATGGGTAGGTTATATAGGGATATAG
CACAGAGATATATAGCAAAGAGATACTTTTGAGCAATGTTTGTGGAAGCGGTATTCGCAATATTTTAGTA
GCTCGTTACAGTCCGGTGCGTTTTTGGTTTTTTGAAAGTGCGTCATCAGAGCGCTTTTGGTTTTCAAAAG
CGCTCTGAAGTTCCTATACTTTCTAGCTAGAGAATAGGAACTTCCCGAGCGGCCGCGTGTTACAAGCTTG
ACTCCAGCGTAACTGGACTGCAATCAACTCACTGGCTCACCTTCACGGGTGGGCCTTTCTTCGGTAGAAA
ATCAAAGGATCTTCTTGAGATCCTTTTTTTCTGCGCGTAATCTGCTGCTTGCAAACAAAAAAACCACCGC
TACCAGCGGTGGTTTGTTTGCCGGATCAAGAGCTACCAACTCTTTTTCCGAGGTAACTGGCTTCAGCAGA
GCGCAGATACCAAATACTGTTCTTCTAGTGTAGCCGTAGTTAGGCCACCACTTCAAGAACTCTGTAGCAC
CGCCTACATACCTCGCTCTGCTAATCCTGTTACCAGTGGCTGCTGCCAGTGGCGATAAGTCGTGTCTTAC
CGGGTTGGACTCAAGACGATAGTTACCGGATAAGGCGCAGCGGTCGGGCTGAACGGGGGGTTCGTGCACA
CAGCCCAGCTTGGAGCGAACGACCTACACCGAACTGAGATACCTACAGCGTGAGCTATGAGAAAGCGCCA
CGCTTCCCGAAGGGAGAAAGGCGGACAGGTATCCGGTAAGCGGCAGGGTCGGAACAGGAGAGCGCACGAG
GGAGCTTCCAGGGGTAAACGCCTGGTATCTTTATAGTCCTGTCGGGTTTCGCCACCTCTGACTTGAGCAT
CGATTTTTGTGATGCTCGTCAGGGGGGCGGAGCCTATGGAAAAACGCCAGCAACGCAGAAAGGCCCACCC
GAAGGTGAGCCAGGTGATTACATTTGGGCCCTCATCAGAGGTTTTCACCGTCATCACCGAAACGCGCGAG
GCAGCTGCGGTAAAGCTCATCAGCGTGGTCGTGAAGCGATTCACAGATGTCTGCCTGTTCATCCGCGTCC
AGCTCGTTGAGTTTCTCCAGAAGCGTTAATGTCTGGCTTCTGATAAAGCGGGCCATGTTAAGGGCGGTTT
TTTCCTGTTTGGTCACTTACCAATGCTTAATCAGTGAGGCACCTATCTCAGCGATCTGTCTATTTCGTTC
ATCCATAGTTGCCTGACTCCCCGTCGTGTAGATAACTACGATGCGGGAGGGCTTACCATCTGGCCCCAGT
GCTGCAATGATACCGCGAGACCCACGCTCACCGGCTCCAGATTTATCAGCAATAAACCAGCCAGCCGGGA
GGGCCGAGCGCAGAAGTGATCCTGCAACTTTATCCGCCTCCATCCAGTCTATTAATTGTTGCCGGGAAGC
TAGAGTAAGTAGTTCGCCAGTTAATAGTTTGCGCAACGTTGTTGCCATTGCTACAGGCATCGTGGTGTCA
CGCTCGTCGTTTGGTATGGCTTCATTCAGCTCCGGTTCCCAACGATCAAGGCGAGTTACATGATCCCCCA
TGTTGTGCAAAAAAGCGGTTAGCTCCTTCGGTCCTCCGATCGTTGCCAGAAGTAAGTTGGCCGCAGTGTT
ATCACTCATGGTTATGGCAGCACTGCATAATTCTCTTACTGTCATGCCATCCGTGAGATGCTTTTCTGTG
ACTGGTGAGTACTCAACCAAGTCATTCTGAGAATAGTGTATGCGGCGACCGAGTTGCTCTTGCCCGGCGT
CAATACGGGATAATACCGCGCCACATAGCAGAACTTTAAAAGTGCTCATCATTGGAAAACGTTCTTCGGG
GCGTAAACTCTCAAGGATCTTACCGCTGTTGAGATCCAGTTCGATGTAACCCACTCGTGCACCCAACTGA
TCTTCAGCATCTTTTACTTTCACCAGCGTTTCTGGGTGAGCAAAAACAGGAAGGCAAAATGCCGCAAAAA
AGGGAATAAGGGCGACACGGAAATGTTGAATACTCATTTTAGCTTCCTTAGCTCCTGAAAATCTCGATAA
CTCAAAAAATACGCCCGGTAGTGATCTTATTTCATTATGGTGAAAGTTGGAACCTCTTACGTGCCGATCA
AGTCAAAAGCCTCCGGTCGGAGGCTTTTGACTTTCTGCTATGGAGGTCAGGTATGATTTAAATGGTCAGT
TAGA
